>Addgene plasmid #122166 | p6xEGFP-N1 | addgene full sequence | sequence record 236336 | Addgene NGS Result
CGTTACATAACTTACGGTAAATGGCCCGCCTGGCTGACCGCCCAACGACCCCCGCCCATTGACGTCAATA
ATGACGTATGTTCCCATAGTAACGCCAATAGGGACTTTCCATTGACGTCAATGGGTGGAGTATTTACGGT
AAACTGCCCACTTGGCAGTACATCAAGTGTATCATATGCCAAGTACGCCCCCTATTGACGTCAATGACGG
TAAATGGCCCGCCTGGCATTATGCCCAGTACATGACCTTATGGGACTTTCCTACTTGGCAGTACATCTAC
GTATTAGTCATCGCTATTACCATGGTGATGCGGTTTTGGCAGTACATCAATGGGCGTGGATAGCGGTTTG
ACTCACGGGGATTTCCAAGTCTCCACCCCATTGACGTCAATGGGAGTTTGTTTTGGCACCAAAATCAACG
GGACTTTCCAAAATGTCGTAACAACTCCGCCCCATTGACGCAAATGGGCGGTAGGCGTGTACGGTGGGAG
GTCTATATAAGCAGAGCTGGTTTAGTGAACCGTCAGATCCGCTAGCGCTACCGGACTCAGATCTCGAGCT
CAAGCTTGAAATCGAATTCCCGCGGGCCCGGGATCCACCGGTCGCCACCATGGTGAGCAAGGGCGAGGAG
CTGTTCACCGGGGTGGTGCCCATCCTGGTCGAGCTGGACGGCGACGTAAACGGCCACAAGTTCAGCGTGT
CCGGCGAGGGCGAGGGCGATGCCACCTACGGCAAGCTGACCCTGAAGTTCATCTGCACCACCGGCAAGCT
GCCCGTGCCCTGGCCCACCCTCGTGACCACCCTGACCTACGGCGTGCAGTGCTTCAGCCGCTACCCCGAC
CACATGAAGCAGCACGACTTCTTCAAGTCCGCCATGCCCGAAGGCTACGTCCAGGAGCGCACCATCTTCT
TCAAGGACGACGGCAACTACAAGACCCGCGCCGAGGTGAAGTTCGAGGGCGACACCCTGGTGAACCGCAT
CGAGCTGAAGGGCATCGACTTCAAGGAGGACGGCAACATCCTGGGGCACAAGCTGGAGTACAACTACAAC
AGCCACAACGTCTATATCATGGCCGACAAGCAGAAGAACGGCATCAAGGTGAACTTCAAGATCCGCCACA
ACATCGAGGACGGCAGCGTGCAGCTCGCCGACCACTACCAGCAGAACACCCCCATCGGCGACGGCCCCGT
GCTGCTGCCCGACAACCACTACCTGAGCACCCAGTCCGCCCTGAGCAAAGACCCCAACGAGAAGCGCGAT
CACATGGTCCTGCTGGAGTTCGTGACCGCCGCCGGGATCACTCTCGGCATGGACGAGCTGTACAAGGGTC
CGGTCGCCACCATGGTGAGCAAGGGCGAGGAGCTGTTCACCGGGGTGGTGCCCATCCTGGTCGAGCTGGA
CGGCGACGTAAACGGCCACAAGTTCAGCGTGTCCGGCGAGGGCGAGGGCGATGCCACCTACGGCAAGCTG
ACCCTGAAGTTCATCTGCACCACCGGCAAGCTGCCCGTGCCCTGGCCCACCCTCGTGACCACCCTGACCT
ACGGCGTGCAGTGCTTCAGCCGCTACCCCGACCACATGAAGCAGCACGACTTCTTCAAGTCCGCCATGCC
CGAAGGCTACGTCCAGGAGCGCACCATCTTCTTCAAGGACGACGGCAACTACAAGACCCGCGCCGAGGTG
AAGTTCGAGGGCGACACCCTGGTGAACCGCATCGAGCTGAAGGGCATCGACTTCAAGGAGGACGGCAACA
TCCTGGGGCACAAGCTGGAGTACAACTACAACAGCCACAACGTCTATATCATGGCCGACAAGCAGAAGAA
CGGCATCAAGGTGAACTTCAAGATCCGCCACAACATCGAGGACGGCAGCGTGCAGCTCGCCGACCACTAC
CAGCAGAACACCCCCATCGGCGACGGCCCCGTGCTGCTGCCCGACAACCACTACCTGAGCACCCAGTCCG
CCCTGAGCAAAGACCCCAACGAGAAGCGCGATCACATGGTCCTGCTGGAGTTCGTGACCGCCGCCGGGAT
CACTCTCGGCATGGACGAGCTGTATAAGGGTCCGGTCGCCACCATGGTGAGCAAGGGCGAGGAGCTGTTC
ACCGGGGTGGTGCCCATCCTGGTCGAGCTGGACGGCGACGTAAACGGCCACAAGTTCAGCGTGTCCGGCG
AGGGCGAGGGCGATGCCACCTACGGCAAGCTGACCCTGAAGTTCATCTGCACCACCGGCAAGCTGCCCGT
GCCCTGGCCCACCCTCGTGACCACCCTGACCTACGGCGTGCAGTGCTTCAGCCGCTACCCCGACCACATG
AAGCAGCACGACTTCTTCAAGTCCGCCATGCCCGAAGGCTACGTCCAGGAGCGCACCATCTTCTTCAAGG
ACGACGGCAACTACAAGACCCGCGCCGAGGTGAAGTTCGAGGGCGACACCCTGGTGAACCGCATCGAGCT
GAAGGGCATCGACTTCAAGGAGGACGGCAACATCCTGGGGCACAAGCTGGAGTACAACTACAACAGCCAC
AACGTCTATATCATGGCCGACAAGCAGAAGAACGGCATCAAGGTGAACTTCAAGATCCGCCACAACATCG
AGGACGGCAGCGTGCAGCTCGCCGACCACTACCAGCAGAACACCCCCATCGGCGACGGCCCCGTGCTGCT
GCCCGACAACCACTACCTGAGCACCCAGTCCGCCCTGAGCAAAGACCCCAACGAGAAGCGCGATCACATG
GTCCTGCTGGAGTTCGTGACCGCCGCCGGGATCACTCTCGGCATGGACGAGCTGTATAAGGGTCCGGTCG
CCACCATGGTGAGCAAGGGCGAGGAGCTGTTCACCGGGGTGGTGCCCATCCTGGTCGAGCTGGACGGCGA
CGTAAACGGCCACAAGTTCAGCGTGTCCGGCGAGGGCGAGGGCGATGCCACCTACGGCAAGCTGACCCTG
AAGTTCATCTGCACCACCGGCAAGCTGCCCGTGCCCTGGCCCACCCTCGTGACCACCCTGACCTACGGCG
TGCAGTGCTTCAGCCGCTACCCCGACCACATGAAGCAGCACGACTTCTTCAAGTCCGCCATGCCCGAAGG
CTACGTCCAGGAGCGCACCATCTTCTTCAAGGACGACGGCAACTACAAGACCCGCGCCGAGGTGAAGTTC
GAGGGCGACACCCTGGTGAACCGCATCGAGCTGAAGGGCATCGACTTCAAGGAGGACGGCAACATCCTGG
GGCACAAGCTGGAGTACAACTACAACAGCCACAACGTCTATATCATGGCCGACAAGCAGAAGAACGGCAT
CAAGGTGAACTTCAAGATCCGCCACAACATCGAGGACGGCAGCGTGCAGCTCGCCGACCACTACCAGCAG
AACACCCCCATCGGCGACGGCCCCGTGCTGCTGCCCGACAACCACTACCTGAGCACCCAGTCCGCCCTGA
GCAAAGACCCCAACGAGAAGCGCGATCACATGGTCCTGCTGGAGTTCGTGACCGCCGCCGGGATCACTCT
CGGCATGGACGAGCTGTACAAGGGTCCGGTCGCCACCATGGTGAGCAAGGGCGAGGAGCTGTTCACCGGG
GTGGTGCCCATCCTGGTCGAGCTGGACGGCGACGTAAACGGCCACAAGTTCAGCGTGTCCGGCGAGGGCG
AGGGCGATGCCACCTACGGCAAGCTGACCCTGAAGTTCATCTGCACCACCGGCAAGCTGCCCGTGCCCTG
GCCCACCCTCGTGACCACCCTGACCTACGGCGTGCAGTGCTTCAGCCGCTACCCCGACCACATGAAGCAG
CACGACTTCTTCAAGTCCGCCATGCCCGAAGGCTACGTCCAGGAGCGCACCATCTTCTTCAAGGACGACG
GCAACTACAAGACCCGCGCCGAGGTGAAGTTCGAGGGCGACACCCTGGTGAACCGCATCGAGCTGAAGGG
CATCGACTTCAAGGAGGACGGCAACATCCTGGGGCACAAGCTGGAGTACAACTACAACAGCCACAACGTC
TATATCATGGCCGACAAGCAGAAGAACGGCATCAAGGTGAACTTCAAGATCCGCCACAACATCGAGGACG
GCAGCGTGCAGCTCGCCGACCACTACCAGCAGAACACCCCCATCGGCGACGGCCCCGTGCTGCTGCCCGA
CAACCACTACCTGAGCACCCAGTCCGCCCTGAGCAAAGACCCCAACGAGAAGCGCGATCACATGGTCCTG
CTGGAGTTCGTGACCGCCGCCGGGATCACTCTCGGCATGGACGAGCTGTACAAGGGTCCGGTCGCCACCA
TGGTGAGCAAGGGCGAGGAGCTGTTCACCGGGGTGGTGCCCATCCTGGTCGAGCTGGACGGCGACGTAAA
CGGCCACAAGTTCAGCGTGTCCGGCGAGGGCGAGGGCGATGCCACCTACGGCAAGCTGACCCTGAAGTTC
ATCTGCACCACCGGCAAGCTGCCCGTGCCCTGGCCCACCCTCGTGACCACCCTGACCTACGGCGTGCAGT
GCTTCAGCCGCTACCCCGACCACATGAAGCAGCACGACTTCTTCAAGTCCGCCATGCCCGAAGGCTACGT
CCAGGAGCGCACCATCTTCTTCAAGGACGACGGCAACTACAAGACCCGCGCCGAGGTGAAGTTCGAGGGC
GACACCCTGGTGAACCGCATCGAGCTGAAGGGCATCGACTTCAAGGAGGACGGCAACATCCTGGGGCACA
AGCTGGAGTACAACTACAACAGCCACAACGTCTATATCATGGCCGACAAGCAGAAGAACGGCATCAAGGT
GAACTTCAAGATCCGCCACAACATCGAGGACGGCAGCGTGCAGCTCGCCGACCACTACCAGCAGAACACC
CCCATCGGCGACGGCCCCGTGCTGCTGCCCGACAACCACTACCTGAGCACCCAGTCCGCCCTGAGCAAAG
ACCCCAACGAGAAGCGCGATCACATGGTCCTGCTGGAGTTCGTGACCGCCGCCGGGATCACTCTCGGCAT
GGACGAGCTGTACAAGTAAAGCGGCCGCGACTCTAGATCATAATCAGCCATACCACATTTGTAGAGGTTT
TACTTGCTTTAAAAAACCTCCCACACCTCCCCCTGAACCTGAAACATAAAATGAATGCAATTGTTGTTGT
TAACTTGTTTATTGCAGCTTATAATGGTTACAAATAAAGCAATAGCATCACAAATTTCACAAATAAAGCA
TTTTTTTCACTGCATTCTAGTTGTGGTTTGTCCAAACTCATCAATGTATCTTAAGGCGTAAATTGTAAGC
GTTAATATTTTGTTAAAATTCGCGTTAAATTTTTGTTAAATCAGCTCATTTTTTAACCAATAGGCCGAAA
TCGGCAAAATCCCTTATAAATCAAAAGAATAGACCGAGATAGGGT
[37 nt withheld, positions 5366-5402]
AAAGAACGTGGACTCCAACGTCAAAGG
[49 nt withheld, positions 5430-5478]
T
[91 nt withheld, positions 5480-5570]
G
[124 nt withheld, positions 5572-5695]
CAGGTGGCACTTTTCGGGGAAATGTGCGCGGAACCCCTATTTGTTTATTTTTCTAAATACATTCAAATAT
GTATCCGCTCATGAGACAATAACCCTGATAAATGCTTCAATAATATTGAAAAAGGAAGAGTCCTGAGGCG
GAAAGAACCAGCTGTGGAATGTGTGTCAGTTAGGGTGTGGAAAGTCCCCAGGCTCCCCAGCAGGCAGAAG
TATGCAAAGCATGCATCTCAATTAGTCAGCAACCAGGTGTGGAAAGTCCCCAGGCTCCCCAGCAGGCAGA
AGTATGCAAAGCATGCATCTCAATTAGTCAGCAACCATAGTCCCGCCCCTAACTCCGCCCATCCCGCCCC
TAACTCCGCCCAGTTCCGCCCATTCTCCGCCCCATGGCTGACTAATTTTTTTTATTTATGCAGAGGCCGA
GGCCGCCTCGGCCTCTGAGCTATTCCAGAAGTAGTGAGGAGGCTTTTTTGGAGGCCTAGGCTTTTGCAAA
GATCGATCAAGAGACAGGATGAGGATCGTTTCGCATGATTGAACAAGATGGATTGCACGCAGGTTCTCCG
GCCGCTTGGGTGGAGAGGCTATTCGGCTATGACTGGGCACAACAGACAATCGGCTGCTCTGATGCCGCCG
TGTTCCGGCTGTCAGCGCAGGGGCGCCCGGTTCTTTTTGTCAAGACCGACCTGTCCGGTGCCCTGAATGA
ACTGCAAGACGAGGCAGCGCGGCTATCGTGGCTGGCCACGACGGGCGTTCCTTGCGCAGCTGTGCTCGAC
GTTGTCACTGAAGCGGGAAGGGACTGGCTGCTATTGGGCGAAGTGCCGGGGCAGGATCTCCTGTCATCTC
ACCTTGCTCCTGCCGAGAAAGTATCCATCATGGCTGATGCAATGCGGCGGCTGCATACGCTTGATCCGGC
TACCTGCCCATTCGACCACCAAGCGAAACATCGCATCGAGCGAGCACGTACTCGGATGGAAGCCGGTCTT
GTCGATCAGGATGATCTGGACGAAGAGCATCAGGGGCTCGCGCCAGCCGAACTGTTCGCCAGGCTCAAGG
CGAGCATGCCCGACGGCGAGGATCTCGTCGTGACCCATGGCGATGCCTGCTTGCCGAATATCATGGTGGA
AAATGGCCGCTTTTCTGGATTCATCGACTGTGGCCGGCTGGGTGTGGCGGACCGCTATCAGGACATAGCG
TTGGCTACCCGTGATATTGCTGAAGAGCTTGGCGGCGAATGGGCTGACCGCTTCCTCGTGCTTTACGGTA
TCGCCGCTCCCGATTCGCAGCGCATCGCCTTCTATCGCCTTCTTGACGAGTTCTTCTGAGCGGGACTCTG
GGGTTCGAAATGACCGACCAAGCGACGCCCAACCTGCCATCACGAGATTTCGATTCCACCGCCGCCTTCT
ATGAAAGGTTGGGCTTCGGAATCGTTTTCCGGGACGCCGGCTGGATGATCCTCCAGCGCGGGGATCTCAT
GCTGGAGTTCTTCGCCCACCCTAGGGGGAGGCTAACTGAAACACGGAAGGAGACAATACCGGAAGGAACC
CGCGCTATGACGGCAATAAAAAGACAGAATAAAACGCACGGTGTTGGGTCGTTTGTTCATAAACGCGGGG
TTCGGTCCCAGGGCTGGCACTCTGTCGATACCCCACCGAGACCCCATTGGGGCCAATACGCCCGCGTTTC
TTCCTTTTCCCCACCCCACCCCCCAAGTTCGGGTGAAGGCCCAGGGCTCGCAGCCAACGTCGGGGCGGCA
GGCCCTGCCATAGCCTCAGGTTACTCATATATACTTTAGATTGATTTAAAACTTCATTTTTAATTTAAAA
GGATCTAGGTGAAGATCCTTTTTGATAATCTCATGACCAAAATCCCTTAACGTGAGTTTTCGTTCCACTG
AGCGTCAGACCCCGTAGAAAAGATCAAAGGATCTTCTTGAGATCCTTTTTTTCTGCGCGTAATCTGCTGC
TTGCAAACAAAAAAACCACCGCTACCAGCGGTGGTTTGTTTGCCGGATCAAGAGCTACCAACTCTTTTTC
CGAAGGTAACTGGCTTCAGCAGAGCGCAGATACCAAATACTGTTCTTCTAGTGTAGCCGTAGTTAGGCCA
CCACTTCAAGAACTCTGTAGCACCGCCTACATACCTCGCTCTGCTAATCCTGTTACCAGTGGCTGCTGCC
AGTGGCGATAAGTCGTGTCTTACCGGGTTGGACTCAAGACGATAGTTACCGGATAAGGCGCAGCGGTCGG
GCTGAACGGGGGGTTCGTGCACACAGCCCAGCTTGGAGCGAACGACCTACACCGAACTGAGATACCTACA
GCGTGAGCTATGAGAAAGCGCCACGCTTCCCGAAGGGAGAAAGGCGGACAGGTATCCGGTAAGCGGCAGG
GTCGGAACAGGAGAGCGCACGAGGGAGCTTCCAGGGGGAAACGCCTGGTATCTTTATAGTCCTGTCGGGT
TTCGCCACCTCTGACTTGAGCGTCGATTTTTGTGATGCTCGTCAGGGGGGCGGAGCCTATGGAAAAACGC
CAGCAACGCGGCCTTTTTACGGTTCCTGGCCTTTTGCTGGCCTTTTGCTCACATGTTCTTTCCTGCGTTA
TCCCCTGATTCTGTGGATAACCGTATTACCGCCATGCATTAGTTATTAATAGTAATCAATTACGGGGTCA
TTAGTTCATAGCCCATATATGGAGTTCCG
Features (pLannotate 1.2.2; 21 found; start..end, strand, type, name):
      1..304     +  enhancer       CMV enhancer: human cytomegalovirus immediate early enhancer
    305..508     +  promoter       CMV promoter: human cytomegalovirus (CMV) immediate early promoter
    531..567     +  misc_feature   MCS (fragment): multiple cloning site
    580..596     +  misc_feature   MCS (fragment): multiple cloning site
    610..1326    +  CDS            EGFP: EGFP is a basic (constitutively fluorescent) green fluorescent protein published in 1996, derived from Aequorea victoria. It is reported to be a rapidly-maturing weak dimer with moderate acid sensitivity.
   1342..2058    +  CDS            EGFP: EGFP is a basic (constitutively fluorescent) green fluorescent protein published in 1996, derived from Aequorea victoria. It is reported to be a rapidly-maturing weak dimer with moderate acid sensitivity.
   2074..2790    +  CDS            EGFP: EGFP is a basic (constitutively fluorescent) green fluorescent protein published in 1996, derived from Aequorea victoria. It is reported to be a rapidly-maturing weak dimer with moderate acid sensitivity.
   2806..3522    +  CDS            EGFP: EGFP is a basic (constitutively fluorescent) green fluorescent protein published in 1996, derived from Aequorea victoria. It is reported to be a rapidly-maturing weak dimer with moderate acid sensitivity.
   3538..4254    +  CDS            EGFP: EGFP is a basic (constitutively fluorescent) green fluorescent protein published in 1996, derived from Aequorea victoria. It is reported to be a rapidly-maturing weak dimer with moderate acid sensitivity.
   4270..4989    +  CDS            EGFP: the original enhanced GFP (Yang et al., 1996) mammalian codon-optimized
   5006..5089    +  CDS            large T antigen (fragment): large T antigen from SV40 (simian virus 40)
   5112..5233    +  polyA_signal   SV40 poly(A) signal: SV40 polyadenylation signal
   5267..5695    -  rep_origin     f1 ori (sequence partly withheld): f1 bacteriophage origin of replication; arrow indicates direction of (+) strand synthesis
   5722..5826    +  promoter       AmpR promoter: bla
   5828..6185    +  promoter       SV40 promoter: SV40 enhancer and early promoter
   6220..7014    +  CDS            NeoR/KanR: aminoglycoside phosphotransferase from Tn5; aph(3')-II (or nptII); confers resistance to neomycin, kanamycin, and G418 (Geneticin®)
   7035..7187    +  CDS            ble (fragment): BLE_KLEPN - Experimental evidence at protein level: Swiss-Prot protein existence level 1. Binding protein with a strong affinity to the bleomycin family of antibiotics. Binds to CL990; an antimitotic-antibiotic compound. From Klebsiella pneumoniae.
   7246..7293    +  polyA_signal   HSV TK poly(A) signal: herpes simplex virus thymidine kinase polyadenylation signal (Cole and Stacy, 1985)
   7384..7400    -  polyA_signal   bGH poly(A) signal (fragment): bovine growth hormone polyadenylation signal
   7622..8210    +  rep_origin     ori: high-copy-number ColE1/pMB1/pBR322/pUC origin of replication
   8325..8384    +  enhancer       CMV enhancer (fragment): human cytomegalovirus immediate early enhancer
