[The description below was written by a language model from this plasmid's Addgene catalogue record and pLannotate feature annotations shown in this document.]
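Description:
p6xEGFP-N1 is a mammalian expression plasmid of about 8.4 kb built on the pEGFP-N1 backbone, carrying six tandem copies of the EGFP coding sequence in place of the single copy in the parent vector. The feature table shows the human cytomegalovirus immediate early enhancer and promoter followed by a multiple cloning site and then six EGFP open reading frames in the same orientation, separated by short spacers of roughly fifteen nucleotides, consistent with expression as one concatenated fluorescent protein. Transcription ends at an SV40 polyadenylation signal. The short "large T antigen" fragment annotated just before it is most likely part of that SV40-derived 3′ region rather than an intended coding element. The depositor notes that the cloning site in the multimeric EGFP vectors differs from that of monomeric pEGFP-N1. Because the site lies upstream of the concatemer, sequences of interest can be fused to its N-terminus.

The plasmid replicates in E. coli at high copy from a ColE1/pUC-type origin and also carries an f1 origin for single-stranded DNA production. A single NeoR/KanR (Tn5 aminoglycoside phosphotransferase) cassette serves both hosts. A bacterial bla-type promoter drives kanamycin resistance in bacteria, and the SV40 enhancer/early promoter with an HSV TK polyadenylation signal gives G418 selection in mammalian cells. The small ble and bGH poly(A) fragments in the table appear to be backbone remnants or incidental matches.

According to the associated publication, the construct belongs to a set of EGFP concatemers of graded size made for quantitative determination of nuclear localization signal strength. Large EGFP multimers are generally too big to diffuse passively through nuclear pores, so nuclear accumulation of a fusion reflects active import by the attached signal.
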