Addgene plasmid #122166: p6xEGFP-N1
Purpose: Expression of 6xEGFP
Depositing lab: Georg Mayr. Depositing organization: Universitaetsklinikum Hamburg-Eppendorf. Publication: A set of enhanced green fluorescent protein concatemers for quantitative determination of nuclear localization signal strength. Bohm J, Thavaraja R, Giehler S, Nalaskowski MM. Anal Biochem. 2017 Sep 15;533:48-55. doi: 10.1016/j.ab.2017.06.015. Epub 2017 Jun 30. PubMed 28669708.
Backbone
  Vector backbone: pEGFP-N1
  Vector type: Mammalian Expression
  Selectable markers: Neomycin (select with G418)
Growth in bacteria
  Bacterial resistance: Kanamycin, 50 μg/mL
  Growth temperature: 37°C
  Growth strain: DH5alpha
  Copy number: High Copy
Gene/Insert
  Gene/Insert name: 6xEGFP
  Promoter: CMV
  Cloning method: Restriction Enzyme; 5′ cloning site BspEI (destroyed during cloning); 3′ cloning site NotI (not destroyed)
  Sequencing primers: 5′ AGCTGGTTTAGTGAACCGTCA
Terms and licenses: Academic/Nonprofit Terms; Industry Terms: Not Available to Industry
Depositor comments: Please note: The MCS of multimeric EGFP vectors differs from the MCS of the monomeric EGFP vector (pEGFP-N1): G CTA GCG CTA CCG GAC TCA GAT CTC GAG CTC AAG CTT GAA ATC GAA TTC CCG CGG GCC CGG GAT CCA CCG GTC GCC ACC ATG GTG
How to cite: p6xEGFP-N1 was a gift from Georg Mayr (Addgene plasmid # 122166 ; http://n2t.net/addgene:122166 ; RRID:Addgene_122166)
